Addgene plasmid #145938: pAc5.1B-lambdaN-HA-DmBrat_B
Purpose: Insect Expression of DmBrat
Depositing lab: Elisa Izaurralde. Depositing organization: Max Planck Institute for Developmental Biology.
Backbone
  Vector backbone: Unknown
  Vector type: Insect Expression
Growth in bacteria
  Bacterial resistance: Ampicillin, 100 μg/mL
  Growth temperature: 37°C
  Growth strain: DH5alpha
  Copy number: Low Copy
Gene/Insert
  Gene/Insert name: DmBrat
  Species: D. melanogaster (fly)
  Entrez Gene: brat (a.k.a. Dmel_CG10719, BRAT, Brat, CG10719, Cf, Dmel\CG10719, E60, anon-37CDa, fs(2)ltoPM43, l(2)37Cf, l(2)E60, l(2)brat, lincRNA.S1565)
  Cloning method: Unknown
Terms and licenses: Academic/Nonprofit Terms; Industry Terms: Not Available to Industry
Depositor comments: ORF extracted from NCBI:NM_057597.3. Plasmids from this collection were made available to the research community and donated after the lab closed. Please note that the sequence provided by the depositing laboratory may be theoretical/predicted or based on Sanger sequencing results. There may be discrepancies between sequencing results obtained by Addgene and the depositor sequence. If an Addgene verified sequence is not available, please contact before placing your order to request that our lab fully sequence the plasmid.
How to cite: pAc5.1B-lambdaN-HA-DmBrat_B was a gift from Elisa Izaurralde (Addgene plasmid # 145938 ; http://n2t.net/addgene:145938 ; RRID:Addgene_145938)
