[The description below was written by a language model from this plasmid's Addgene catalogue record and pLannotate feature annotations shown in this document.]
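Description:
pAc5.1B-lambdaN-HA-DmBrat_B is an 8,581 nt insect expression plasmid for producing the Drosophila melanogaster protein Brat (brain tumor, CG10719) as a tagged fusion. The catalogue lists the backbone as unknown, although the name points to a pAc5.1B-type vector. In bacteria it is maintained through a ColE1/pUC-type origin and selected with ampicillin via a β-lactamase gene under its own promoter. The feature annotation calls the origin high-copy, whereas the catalogue entry records the plasmid as low copy. Short fragments annotated as tetracycline resistance and SV40 large T antigen appear to be non-functional backbone remnants. No marker for selection in insect cells is annotated.

Expression is driven by the constitutive Drosophila actin 5C promoter and terminated in the region of an SV40 polyadenylation signal, which is annotated on the reverse strand. The reading frame begins with a short fragment of the bacteriophage lambda N protein, followed by an HA epitope (annotated as a partial match to 3xHA, consistent with a single copy) and then the brat ORF, which the depositor derived from an NCBI reference transcript. A V5 tag lies downstream of the insert, but the record does not show whether it is read in frame with Brat or cut off by a stop codon.

The lambda N peptide binds BoxB RNA hairpins, so fusions of this kind are typically used in tethering assays, where the protein is artificially recruited to a BoxB-containing reporter mRNA to test its effect on translation or mRNA stability. That would suit Brat's annotated role as an NHL-domain translational repressor, but the record itself states only insect expression as the purpose. The HA tag allows detection or immunoprecipitation. The meaning of the "_B" suffix is not explained, and the depositor sequence may be theoretical.
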