Features (pLannotate 1.2.2; 11 found; start..end, strand, type, name):
     56..2568    +  promoter       Ac5 promoter: Drosophila melanogaster actin 5C promoter
   2588..2653    +  CDS            N (fragment): REGN_LAMBD - Experimental evidence at protein level: Swiss-Prot protein existence level 1. Plays a role as a transcriptional antitermination factor that allows the virus to initiate its lytic phase. Activates expression of the delayed viral early genes by modifying host RNA polymerase (RNAP) into a form that is resistant to termination signals. This antitermination function requires the host NusA protein which serves to stabilize the interaction between antitermination protein N and host RNA polymerase. From Escherichia phage lambda (Bacteriophage lambda).
   2678..2704    +  CDS            3xHA (fragment): three tandem HA epitope tags
   2717..5827    +  CDS            brat: BRAT_DROME - Experimental evidence at protein level: Swiss-Prot protein existence level 1. A NHL-domain family protein that functions a translational repressor to inhibit cell proliferation (PubMed:11274060). Plays a central role in translation repression of hb mRNA by being recruited by nos and pum to the Nanos Response Element (NRE), a 16 bp sequence in the hb mRNA 3'-UTR (PubMed:11274060). Probably recruited by other proteins to repress translation of other mRNAs in other tissues (PubMed:11274060). Involved in the regulation of ribosomal RNA synthesis and cell growth (PubMed:11807032). Part
   5866..5907    +  CDS            V5 tag: epitope tag from simian virus 5
   6007..6141    -  polyA_signal   SV40 poly(A) signal: SV40 polyadenylation signal
   6164..6248    -  CDS            large T antigen (fragment): large T antigen from SV40 (simian virus 40)
   6249..6719    +  CDS            TcR (fragment): tetracycline efflux protein; tet; confers resistance to tetracycline
   6763..7351    -  rep_origin     ori: high-copy-number ColE1/pMB1/pBR322/pUC origin of replication
   7522..8382    -  CDS            AmpR: β-lactamase; bla; confers resistance to ampicillin, carbenicillin, and related antibiotics
   8383..8487    -  promoter       AmpR promoter: bla
>Addgene plasmid #145938 | pAc5.1B-lambdaN-HA-DmBrat_B | depositor full sequence | sequence record 288383 | Full Sequence
CTTCAAGGAATTAATTCTATATTCTAAAAACACAAATGATACTTCTAAAAAAAATCATGAATGGCATCAA
CTCTGAATCAAATCTTTGCAGATGCACCTACTTCTCATTTCCACTGTCACATCATTTTTCCAGATCTCGC
TGCCTGTTATGTGGCCCACAAACCAAGACACGTTTTATGGCCATTAAAGCTGGCTGATCGTCGCCAAACA
CCAAATACATATCAATATGTACATTCGAGAAAGAAGCGATCAAAGAAGCGTCTTCGGGCGAGTAGGAGAA
TGCGGAGGAGAAGGAGAACGAGCTGATCTAGTATCTCTCCACAATCCAATGCCAACTGACCAACTGGCCA
TATTCGGAGCAATTTGAAGCCAATTTCCATCGCCTGGCGATCGCTCCATTCTTGGCTATATGTTTTTCAC
CGTTCCCGGGGCCATTTTCAAAGACTCGTCGGTAAGATAAGATTGTGTCACTCGCTGTCTCTCTTCATTT
GTCGAAGAATGCTGAGGAATTTCGCGATGACGTCGGCGAGTATTTTGAAGAATGAGAATAATTTGTATTT
ATACGAAAATCAGTTAGTGGAATTTTCTACAAAAACATGTTATCTATAGATAATTTTGTTGCAAAATATG
TTGACTATGACAAAGATTGTATGTATATACCTTTAATGTATTCTCATTTTCTTATGTATTTATAATGGCA
ATGATGATACTGATGATATTTTAAGATGATGCCAGACCACAGGCTGATTTCTGCGTCTTTTGCCGAACGC
AGTGCATGTGCGGTTGTTGTTTTTTGGAATAGTTTCAATTTTCGGACTGTCCGCTTTGATTTCAGTTTCT
TGGCTTATTCAAAAAGCAAAGTAAAGCCAAAAAAGCGAGATGGCAATACCAAATGCGGCAAAACGGTAGT
GGAAGGAAAGGGGTGCGGGGCAGCGGAAGGAAGGGTGGGGCGGGGCGTGGCGGGGTCTGTGGCTGGGCGC
GACGTCACCGACGTTGGAGCCACTCCTTTGACCATGTGTGCGTGTGTGTATTATTCGTGTCTCGCCACTC
GCCGGTTGTTTTTTTCTTTTTATCTCGCTCTCTCTAGCGCCATCTCGTACGCATGCTCAACGCACCGCAT
GTTGCCGTGTCCTTTATGCGTCATTTTGGCTCGAAATAGGCAATTATTTAAACAAAGATTAGTCAACGAA
AACGCTAAAATAAATAAGTCTACAATATGGTTACTTATTGCCATGTGTGTGCAGCCAACGATAGCAACAA
AAGCAACAACACAGTGGCTTTCCCTCTTTCACTTTTTGTTTGCAAGCGCGTGCGAGCAAGACGGCACGAC
CGGCAAACGCAATTACGCTGACAAAGAGCAGACGAAGTTTTGGCCGAAAAACATCAAGGCGCCTGATACG
AATGCATTTGCAATAACAATTGCGATATTTAATATTGTTTATGAAGCTGTTTGACTTCAAAACACACAAA
AAAAAAAATAAAACAAATTATTTGAAAGAGAATTAGGAATCGGACAGCTTATCGTTACGGGCTAACAGCA
CACCGAGACGAAATAGCTTACCTGACGTCACAGCCTCTGGAAGAACTGCCGCCAAGCAGAGAGAGAGAGA
AAAAGAGGGAGAGCAGCTTAGACCGCATGTGCTTGTGTGTGAGGCGTCTCTCTCTTCGTCTCCTGTTTGC
GCAAACGCATAGACTGCACTGAGAAAATCGATTACCTATTTTTTATGAATGAATATTTGCACTATTACTA
TTCAAAACTATTAAGATAGCAATCACATTCAATAGCCAAATACTATACCACCTGAGCGATGCAACGAAAT
GATCAATTTGAGCAAAAATGCTGCATATTTAGGACGGCATCATTATAGAAATGCTTCTTGCTGTGTACTT
TTCTCTCGTCTGGCAGCTGTTTCGCCGTTATTGTTAAAACCGGCTTAAGTTAGGTGTGTTTTCTACGACT
AGTGATGCCCCTACTAGAAGATGTGTGTTGCACAAATGTCCCTGAATAACCAATTTGAAGTGCAGATAGC
AGTAAACGTAAGCTAATATGAATATTATTTAACTGTAATGTTTTAATATCGCTGGACATTACTAATAAAC
CCACTATAAACACATGTACATATGTATGTTTTGGCATACAATGAGTAGTTGGGGAAAAAATGTGTAAAAG
CACCGTGACCATCACAGCATAAAGATAACCAGCTGAAGTATCGAATATGAGTAACCCCCAAATTGAATCA
CATGCCGCAACTGATAGGACCCATGGAAGTACACTCTTCATGGCGATATACAAGACACACACAAGCACGA
ACACCCAGTTGCGGAGGAAATTCTCCGTAAATGAAAACCCAATCGGCGAACAATTCATACCCATATATGG
TAAAAGTTTTGAACGCGACTTGAGAGCGGAGAGCATTGCGGCTGATAAGGTTTTAGCGCTAAGCGGGCTT
TATAAAACGGGCTGCGGGACCAGTTTTCATATCACTACCGTTTGAGTTCTTGTGCTGTGTGGATACTCCT
CCCGACACAAAGCCGCTCCATCAGCCAGCAGTCGTCTAATCCAGAGACCCCGGATCGGGGTACCAACATG
GACGCACAAACACGACGACGTGAGCGTCGCGCTGAGAAACAAGCTCAATGGAAAGCTGCAAACGGTGGAT
CTCCTCCACATATGGCTTACCCATACGATGTTCCAGATTACGCTCCTCCAAGCTTAATGGCGTCCTCACC
GACACCATCTCTGGACTCGATGCGGGGCGGGGCGAACTCGATTGAATCGTACGAACACGCCGGCTATCTA
TCAGACTCTCCGCTCACGTTGAGCGGTTCATCGCCACCGGCAAGCGATTCGGCAATCTGCAGTGATGAGT
ACACGGGCGGCAGCAGCGTTAAATCACGCTCTGAGGTGACTGTAATCAATGGCCATCATCCCATTTCGGC
CTCCGTATCGTCCAGCTCTTCGGCCAGCTCTTCATCCTGCTCGTCGTCATCGTCCTCATCCTCGTCTTCG
TCATCGTCCAGCTCCTCGACCAGCGGCCTCAGCGGTTGCGGCAGTACCAGCAGCAGTGTGATCAGCGCCA
ACAACGTTGCGAGCAGCAATGGACCAGGCGTTATCGGCAGCAATCTTCAGTCCTCAAACAATGGCGGCAA
CTCGGGCATCAGCAGTCTGGTCGTGGGTGCGGGCAAGGGAAGCAACAGCAGCAGCAACAGCTCCTCGAGC
AACACATCCGCCAATGGATCTCCGCCACGTTGCACCGCCTGCAAGAGCAAGTGCAGCGATGCGGTGGCCA
AGTGCTTCGAATGCCAGAGCTACCTGTGCGCCAATTGTGTAACTGCTCATGAGTTCATGCACTGCTTCAA
CGGACACAATGTGTGCCTGATTAAGGGTTTTGAGGCGAGCACCACTGGCACTCCGCTGTCGGTTGGATCG
CCTAGCAACAATCCGGCGTCGAATGAGTTCAAGTACGCCAGTTCGCTGACCATGATGCTGCAGCAGCAGC
AACAGCTCGACTCGCAACAACAGCAACAGCAGCAACAATTGCTGCCGGCGCAGCCTATGTCGCAACTCTC
GAAGATTGTACTGGCAGCCGCCGCGCAGGCAAATTCCCAGGAGCAACAGCGAGAGGATAGCATCTATGGT
TCACTGCACCCACAACAACAACAACAGCAGCAGCAACAGCAGCAGCGACAACTCTTCTGCCCCCGACACA
AACAGGAGCTGCTCAAGTTCAGTTGCCGCACCTGCTGCATCCTGGTGTGCAAGGAGTGCATTGTACTGGA
GCACTCCACAGGTCTCCACGAACTGGAGAACGTGCAGTCCCCCGGAATGACAACCTCTACGGGATCCACA
GCCAACGAGTCAGCTTTGCAGACTCTGCTCGCCGATATGCGTGGCAAAATTGGCGAGATTGTCGGCATTG
CTGGAAACTCGGACCAGAATCTCACCAAGGTGAAGCTGCAGTACCAAAAGGCTCACAACGAGCTGAACGA
GACGCACCAGTTCTTCGCTTCCATGCTGGACGAGCGCAAGACCGAATTGCTCAAGGAACTGGAGACGCTG
TACACGGCCAAGGTTAACAGCAACAATTCGTGGCAGCAACGCTCCCGCGACTTGATCGACAAGGGACTGG
CCACCTGCGAGGCGGTCGAGCGGAGTCCTGCTCCGCCATCATCCTTGCTGACAGAGGCCCTTCTCCTGCG
CAAATCCCTGGAGCAACAACTACAGACGGGCATTCAGGAGATGCAGCTACCATTCGAGATCGAATTTATG
TCCAACTATCAGTCGATTCAGGCCGGCGTGCGCAACACCTTTGGTTACATTCGGGCAAACAGCTCAGATG
GTGGACCTACTGGCATGAGCCTGACGAGCAATGGCCACGGAAAGCAGCCGCCAATTGCCCGACCAACACA
GAGCGCCAGCAACAGCAGTGCGAGCAGCGCGGGCAGTGGTCACCATGGCCACCACCAACAGTCACACCAT
CATGGCCACCACAATCATCACCAGACGGCCCATCATCAACAGCTGCAGGCGCAATCGTCGCTGCATGGCT
TGGGTCTTGGATTGAGTGGCGCCAGTTTGTTGGATAGCAGCTCTAGCGCAGGCGGAGCAGTGGGAGCCTT
CAGCAACGGAGGACTTCTGCTGGGCGGTCGCGATCGGAACGCTCTGGCAGTGGAACAGCATTTCGGTGAG
CTGATGCCCAAGCGAGGAGGAGGTGGCTACACGGGCAGCAATGGATCGGCCACCAGTGCCGTGGCCCACT
ACAATCCCTACGAGAAGTGGAGCAACGGCGGTAGCGACAATCTGTTTTCATCGGTGACAAGCGGCGTGTC
CGGTAGCTCTGCAGTGGCCGATGCATTTGCCAGCCTGTCTGCTGTTGGAGGATCCGTGGTTAGTGGCGCT
GGAGCTGGCGGAAGTACTGTGAGCTCAGAGTCGTTGCTGGACCTCACCAACAAGCTGCTTTCGGCCACTA
TCTATCCGCCCAAGTCGCAGATCAAGCGACAGAAGATGATTTACCACTGCAAGTTTGGCGAATTCGGCGT
GATGGAGGGCCAGTTCACGGAGCCCAGCGGTGTGGCGGTAAATGCCCAGAATGACATCATTGTTGCGGAT
ACGAACAACCATCGCATTCAGATCTTCGACAAGGAGGGACGCTTCAAGTTCCAGTTTGGCGAGTGCGGCA
AGCGTGACTCGCAGCTGCTCTATCCGAACCGCGTGGCCGTGGTGCGCAATTCCGGCGATATTATTGTCAC
CGAGCGCTCGCCCACACACCAGATACAGATCTACAATCAGTACGGCCAGTTTGTGAGGAAATTCGGGGCC
ACCATTCTGCAGCATCCTCGCGGCGTGACCGTGGACAACAAGGGACGGATCATTGTGGTGGAATGCAAGG
TGATGCGTGTGATCATCTTTGATCAGAACGGCAATGTGCTGCACAAGTTCGGGTGCTCTAAGCACCTCGA
GTTCCCCAACGGCGTGGTGGTCAACGACAAGCAGGAGATCTTCATCAGCGACAATCGGGCGCACTGTGTC
AAGGTGTTCAACTACGAGGGCCAGTATCTGCGGCAGATTGGCGGCGAGGGTATTACCAACTACCCAATTG
GCGTCGGGATCAACTCGAACGGGGAGATCCTCATCGCGGACAACCACAACAACTTCAACCTGACGATCTT
CACGCAGGACGGGCAGCTGATCTCGGCGCTCGAGTCGAAGGTGAAGCACGCGCAGTGCTTCGATGTGGCG
CTCATGGACGACGGCAGTGTGGTGCTGGCCAGCAAGGACTATCGGCTCTACATATATCGCTATGTCCAAC
TGGCGCCAGTGGGTATGTAAGCGGCCGCTCGAGTCTAGAGGGCCCGCGGTTCGAAGGTAAGCCTATCCCT
AACCCTCTCCTCGGTCTCGATTCTACGCGTACCGGTCATCATCACCATCACCATTGAGTTTAAACCCGCT
GATCAGCCTCGACTGTGCCTTCTAAGGCCTGAGCTCGCTGATCAGCCTCGATCGAGGATCCAGACATGAT
AAGATACATTGATGAGTTTGGACAAACCACAACTAGAATGCAGTGAAAAAAATGCTTTATTTGTGAAATT
TGTGATGCTATTGCTTTATTTGTAACCATTATAAGCTGCAATAAACAAGTTAACAACAACAATTGCATTC
ATTTTATGTTTCAGGTTCAGGGGGAGGTGTGGGAGGTTTTTTAAAGCAAGTAAAACCTCTACAAATGTGG
TATGGCTGATTATGATCAGTCGACCGATGCCCTTGAGAGCCTTCAACCCAGTCAGCTCCTTCCGGTGGGC
GCGGGGCATGACTATCGTCGCCGCACTTATGACTGTCTTCTTTATCATGCAACTCGTAGGACAGGTGCCG
GCAGCGCTCTGGGTCATTTTCGGCGAGGACCGCTTTCGCTGGAGCGCGACGATGATCGGCCTGTCGCTTG
CGGTATTCGGAATCTTGCACGCCCTCGCTCAAGCCTTCGTCACTGGTCCCGCCACCAAACGTTTCGGCGA
GAAGCAGGCCATTATCGCCGGCATGGCGGCCGACGCGCTGGGCTACGTCTTGCTGGCGTTCGCGACGCGA
GGCTGGATGGCCTTCCCCATTATGATTCTTCTCGCTTCCGGCGGCATCGGGATGCCCGCGTTGCAGGCCA
TGCTGTCCAGGCAGGTAGATGACGACCATCAGGGACAGCTTCAAGGATCGCTCGCGGCTCTTACCAGCCA
GCAAAAGGCCAGGAACCGTAAAAAGGCCGCGTTGCTGGCGTTTTTCCATAGGCTCCGCCCCCCTGACGAG
CATCACAAAAATCGACGCTCAAGTCAGAGGTGGCGAAACCCGACAGGACTATAAAGATACCAGGCGTTTC
CCCCTGGAAGCTCCCTCGTGCGCTCTCCTGTTCCGACCCTGCCGCTTACCGGATACCTGTCCGCCTTTCT
CCCTTCGGGAAGCGTGGCGCTTTCTCAATGCTCACGCTGTAGGTATCTCAGTTCGGTGTAGGTCGTTCGC
TCCAAGCTGGGCTGTGTGCACGAACCCCCCGTTCAGCCCGACCGCTGCGCCTTATCCGGTAACTATCGTC
TTGAGTCCAACCCGGTAAGACACGACTTATCGCCACTGGCAGCAGCCACTGGTAACAGGATTAGCAGAGC
GAGGTATGTAGGCGGTGCTACAGAGTTCTTGAAGTGGTGGCCTAACTACGGCTACACTAGAAGGACAGTA
TTTGGTATCTGCGCTCTGCTGAAGCCAGTTACCTTCGGAAAAAGAGTTGGTAGCTCTTGATCCGGCAAAC
AAACCACCGCTGGTAGCGGTGGTTTTTTTGTTTGCAAGCAGCAGATTACGCGCAGAAAAAAAGGATCTCA
AGAAGATCCTTTGATCTTTTCTACGGGGTCTGACGCTCAGTGGAACGAAAACTCACGTTAAGGGATTTTG
GTCATGAGATTATCAAAAAGGATCTTCACCTAGATCCTTTTAAATTAAAAATGAAGTTTTAAATCAATCT
AAAGTATATATGAGTAAACTTGGTCTGACAGTTACCAATGCTTAATCAGTGAGGCACCTATCTCAGCGAT
CTGTCTATTTCGTTCATCCATAGTTGCCTGACTCCCCGTCGTGTAGATAACTACGATACGGGAGGGCTTA
CCATCTGGCCCCAGTGCTGCAATGATACCGCGAGACCCACGCTCACCGGCTCCAGATTTATCAGCAATAA
ACCAGCCAGCCGGAAGGGCCGAGCGCAGAAGTGGTCCTGCAACTTTATCCGCCTCCATCCAGTCTATTAA
TTGTTGCCGGGAAGCTAGAGTAAGTAGTTCGCCAGTTAATAGTTTGCGCAACGTTGTTGCCATTGCTGCA
GGCATCGTGGTGTCACGCTCGTCGTTTGGTATGGCTTCATTCAGCTCCGGTTCCCAACGATCAAGGCGAG
TTACATGATCCCCCATGTTGTGCAAAAAAGCGGTTAGCTCCTTCGGTCCTCCGATCGTTGTCAGAAGTAA
GTTGGCCGCAGTGTTATCACTCATGGTTATGGCAGCACTGCATAATTCTCTTACTGTCATGCCATCCGTA
AGATGCTTTTCTGTGACTGGTGAGTACTCAACCAAGTCATTCTGAGAATAGTGTATGCGGCGACCGAGTT
GCTCTTGCCCGGCGTCAACACGGGATAATACCGCGCCACATAGCAGAACTTTAAAAGTGCTCATCATTGG
AAAACGTTCTTCGGGGCGAAAACTCTCAAGGATCTTACCGCTGTTGAGATCCAGTTCGATGTAACCCACT
CGTGCACCCAACTGATCTTCAGCATCTTTTACTTTCACCAGCGTTTCTGGGTGAGCAAAAACAGGAAGGC
AAAATGCCGCAAAAAAGGGAATAAGGGCGACACGGAAATGTTGAATACTCATACTCTTCCTTTTTCAATA
TTATTGAAGCATTTATCAGGGTTATTGTCTCATGAGCGGATACATATTTGAATGTATTTAGAAAAATAAA
CAAATAGGGGTTCCGCGCACATTTCCCCGAAAAGTGCCACCTGACGTCTAAGAAACCATTATTATCATGA
CATTAACCTATAAAAATAGGCGTATCACGAGGCCCTTTCGT
